>Addgene plasmid #57755 | Phamret-ER-5 | depositor partial sequence | sequence record 88909 | insert sequence
GACGTCAGATCCGCTAGCGCCACCATGCTGCTATCCGTGCCGTTGCTGCTCGGCCTCCTCGGCCTGGCCG
TCGCCGCACCGGTCGCCACCATGGTGAGCAAGGGCGAGGAGCTGTTCACCGGGGTGGTGCCCATCCTGGT
CGAGCTGGACGGCGACGTAAACGGCCACAGGTTCAGCGTGTCCGGCGAGGGCGAGGGCGATGCCACCTAC
GGCAAGCTGACCCTGAAGTTCATCTGCACCACCGGCAAGCTGCCCGTGCCCTGGCCCACCCTCGTGACCA
CCCTGACCTGGGGCGTGCAGTGCTTCGCCCGCTACCCCGACCACATGAAGCAGCACGACTTCTTCAAGTC
CGCCATGCCCGAAGGCTACGTCCAGGAGCGTACCATCTTCTTCAAGGACGACGGCAACTACAAGACCCGC
GCCGAGGTGAAGTTCGAGGGCGACACCCTGGTGAACCGCATCGAGCTGAAGGGCATCGACTTCAAGGAGG
ACGGCAACATCCTGGGGCACAAGCTGGAGTACAACTACATCAGCCACAACGTCTATATCACCGCCGACAA
GCAGAAGAACGGCATCAAGGCCCACTTCAAGATCCGCCACAACATCGAGGACGGCGGCGTGCAGCTCGCC
GACCACTACCAGCAGAACACCCCCATCGGCGACGGCCCCGTGCTGCTGCCCGACAACCACTACCTGAGCA
CCCAGTCCAAGCTGAGCAAAGACCCCAACGAGAAGCGCGATCACATGGTCCTGCTGGAGTTCGTGACCGC
CGCCGGTACCAAGGGCGAGGAGCTGTTCACCGGGGTGGTGCCCATCCTGGTCGAGCTGGACGGCGACGTA
AACGGCCACAAGTTCAGCGTGTCCGGCGAGGGCGAGGGCGATGCCACCTACGGCAAGCTGACCCTGAAGT
TCATCTGCACCACCGGCAAGCTGCCCGTGCCCTGGCCCACCCTCGTGACCACCTTCAGCTACGGCGTGCA
GTGCTTCAGCCGCTACCCCGACCACATGAAGCAGCACGACTTCTTCAAGTCCGCCATGCCCGAAGGCTAC
GTCCAGGAGCGCACCATCTTCTTCAAGGACGACGGCAACTACAAGACCCGCGCCGAGGTGAAGTTCGAGG
GCGACACCCTGGTGAACCGCATCGAGCTGAAGGGCATCGACTTCAAGGAGGACGGCAACATCCTGGGGCA
CAAGCTGGAGTACAACTACAACAGCCACAACGTCTATATCATGGCCGACAAGCAGAAGAACGGCATCAAG
GCCAACTTCAAGATCCGCCACAACATCGAGGACGGCAGCGTGCAGCTCGCCGACCACTACCAGCAGAACA
CCCCCATCGGCGACGGCCCCGTGCTGCTGCCCGACAACCACTACCTGAGCCACCAGTCCGCCCTGAGCAA
AGACCCCAACGAGAAGCGCGATCACATGGTCCTGCTGGAGTTCGTGACCGCCGCCGGGATCACTCTCGGC
ATGGACGAGCTGTACAAGTCCGGAAAGGACGAGCTGTAAGAATTCTGCAGTCGACGGTACCGCGGGCCCG
GGATCCACCGGATCTAGATAACTGATCATAATCAGCCATACCACATT
