[The description below was written by a language model from this plasmid's Addgene catalogue record.]
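Description:
Phamret-ER-5 is a mammalian expression plasmid built on a Phamret backbone of about 4.75 kb (excluding the insert) that directs a fluorescent protein reporter to the endoplasmic reticulum. It is propagated in E. coli as a high-copy plasmid under kanamycin selection. It also carries a neomycin resistance marker, so transfected mammalian cells can be selected with G418. The record does not include a feature table, so the origin of replication and other backbone elements are not listed. The use of an SV40 polyA reverse sequencing primer suggests that the expression cassette ends in an SV40 polyadenylation signal.

The insert is the ER signal peptide derived from human calreticulin (CALR), expressed from the CMV promoter as a fusion with Phamret. Phamret is generally known as a photoactivatable highlighter made of a cyan fluorescent protein variant joined in tandem to photoactivatable GFP. After photoactivation, energy transfer from the cyan donor to the activated GFP shifts the emission from cyan to green under a single excitation wavelength. The recorded spectral values are excitation 458 / 475 and emission 458 / 517; the 517 nm emission fits a green activated state, but the record does not explain how the paired values map onto the two states. The calreticulin signal peptide routes the nascent fusion into the ER lumen. The record does not state the orientation of the fusion, whether an ER retention motif is included, or what the "5" in the name denotes. The construct is suited to live-cell imaging of ER morphology and to optical highlighting experiments that track the movement of labelled protein within the ER.
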