Addgene plasmid #57755: Phamret-ER-5
Purpose: Localization: Endoplasmic Reticulum, Excitation: 458 / 475, Emission: 458 / 517
Depositing lab: Michael Davidson. Depositing organization: Florida State University, Tallahassee.
Backbone
  Vector backbone: Phamret
  Backbone size w/o insert (bp): 4750
  Vector type: Mammalian Expression
  Selectable markers: Neomycin (select with G418)
Growth in bacteria
  Bacterial resistance: Kanamycin, 50 μg/mL
  Growth temperature: 37°C
  Growth strain: DH5alpha
  Copy number: High Copy
Gene/Insert
  Gene/Insert name: ER (alt name: NM_004343.3)
  Species: H. sapiens (human)
  Mutation: ER Signal Peptide
  Entrez Gene: CALR (a.k.a. CALR1, CRT, HEL-S-99n, RO, SSA, cC1qR)
  Promoter: CMV
  Tag / fusion protein: Phamret
  Cloning method: Unknown
  Sequencing primers: 5′ CMV-F; 3′ SV40pA-R
Terms and licenses: Academic/Nonprofit Terms; Industry Terms
Depositor comments: . Excitation = 458 / 475; Emission = 458 / 517
How to cite: Phamret-ER-5 was a gift from Michael Davidson (Addgene plasmid # 57755 ; http://n2t.net/addgene:57755 ; RRID:Addgene_57755)
